Addgene plasmid #195688: pBEL1223
Purpose: Expression/purification of 6xHis-TEV-MlaDdelta173-183
Depositing lab: Gira Bhabha & Damian Ekiert. Depositing organization: NYU Grossman School of Medicine. Publication: Protein-protein interactions in the Mla lipid transport system probed by computational structure prediction and deep mutational scanning. MacRae MR, Puvanendran D, Haase MAB, Coudray N, Kolich L, Lam C, Baek M, Bhabha G, Ekiert DC. J Biol Chem. 2023 Apr 24:104744. doi: 10.1016/j.jbc.2023.104744. PubMed 37100290.
Backbone
  Vector backbone: pET21a
  Vector type: Bacterial Expression
Growth in bacteria
  Bacterial resistance: Ampicillin, 100 μg/mL
  Growth temperature: 37°C
  Growth strain: DH5alpha
  Copy number: High Copy
Gene/Insert
  Gene/Insert name: MlaD
  Species: E. coli
  Mutation: 6xHis-TEV-MlaDdelta173-183
  Cloning method: Gibson Cloning
Terms and licenses: Academic/Nonprofit Terms; Industry Terms: Not Available to Industry
Depositor comments: Please visit https://www.biorxiv.org/content/10.1101/2022.12.09.519820v1 for bioRxiv preprint.
How to cite: pBEL1223 was a gift from Gira Bhabha & Damian Ekiert (Addgene plasmid # 195688 ; http://n2t.net/addgene:195688 ; RRID:Addgene_195688)
