[The description below was written by a language model from this plasmid's Addgene catalogue record and pLannotate feature annotations shown in this document.]
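Description:
pBEL1223 is a bacterial expression plasmid built on the pET21a backbone for producing and purifying a truncated form of the E. coli protein MlaD. It is maintained in E. coli under ampicillin selection through the AmpR (β-lactamase) gene and its promoter. Replication relies on a ColE1/pMB1-type origin, with the pBR322-derived bom and rop elements alongside it; the catalogue lists the plasmid as high copy. An f1 phage origin is also present, together with remnants typical of this vector lineage, including tetracycline-resistance gene fragments. The annotation also picks up a loxP site and a short multiple cloning site fragment upstream of the AmpR promoter, and the record gives no function for either.

The expression cassette uses a T7 promoter followed directly by a lac operator, and the plasmid carries lacI with its own promoter. Transcription therefore depends on T7 RNA polymerase supplied by the host and is repressed until relieved by IPTG or lactose, and a T7 terminator closes the unit. According to the catalogue, the insert, assembled by Gibson cloning, encodes MlaD with a 6xHis tag and a TEV protease cleavage site, and lacks residues 173-183. The tag allows affinity purification and can then be removed with TEV protease. The feature table annotates only an mlaD fragment and does not separately mark the His tag or TEV site. A short match to a T7 gene 10-derived solubility tag lies downstream of the insert, and the record does not indicate that it is part of the product.

MlaD is the phospholipid-binding subunit of the MlaFEDB ABC transporter, which helps maintain outer membrane lipid asymmetry. The construct comes from a study of protein-protein interactions in the Mla lipid transport system.
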