Features (pLannotate 1.2.2; 19 found; start..end, strand, type, name):
     12..440     +  rep_origin     f1 ori (sequence partly withheld): f1 bacteriophage origin of replication; arrow indicates direction of (+) strand synthesis
    542..575     +  protein_bind   loxP: Cre-mediated recombination occurs in the 8-bp core sequence (GCATACAT). Cre recombinase
    605..623     +  misc_feature   MCS (fragment): pBluescript multiple cloning site
    654..758     +  promoter       AmpR promoter: bla
    759..1619    +  CDS            AmpR: β-lactamase; bla; confers resistance to ampicillin, carbenicillin, and related antibiotics
   1790..2378    +  rep_origin     ori: high-copy-number ColE1/pMB1/pBR322/pUC origin of replication
   2564..2703    -  misc_feature   bom: basis of mobility region from pBR322
   2805..2996    -  CDS            rop: Rop protein, which maintains plasmids at low copy number; rop
   3013..3393    +  CDS            YPB1_ECOLX: Protein predicted: Swiss-Prot protein existence level 4. From Escherichia coli.
   3465..3756    -  CDS            TcR (fragment): tetracycline efflux protein; tet; confers resistance to tetracycline
   3771..3792    -  protein_bind   CAP binding site: CAP binding activates transcription in the presence of cAMP. E. coli catabolite activator protein
   3805..4887    -  CDS            lacI: lac repressor; lacI; The lac repressor binds to the lac operator to inhibit transcription in E. coli. This inhibition can be relieved by adding lactose or isopropyl-β-D-thiogalactopyranoside (IPTG).
   4888..4965    -  promoter       lacI promoter: lacI
   4973..5252    -  CDS            TcR (fragment): tetracycline efflux protein; tet; confers resistance to tetracycline
   5274..5292    +  promoter       T7 promoter: promoter for bacteriophage T7 RNA polymerase
   5293..5317    +  protein_bind   lac operator: The lac repressor binds to the lac operator to inhibit transcription in E. coli. This inhibition can be relieved by adding lactose or isopropyl-β-D-thiogalactopyranoside (IPTG). lac repressor encoded by lacI
   5402..5824    +  CDS            mlaD (fragment): MLAD_ECOLI - Also known as yrbD. Experimental evidence at protein level: Swiss-Prot protein existence level 1. Part of the ABC transporter complex MlaFEDB, which is involved in a phospholipid transport pathway that maintains lipid asymmetry in the outer membrane by retrograde trafficking of phospholipids from the outer membrane to the inner membrane (PubMed:19383799, PubMed:27529189). MlaD functions in substrate binding with strong affinity for phospholipids and modulates ATP hydrolytic activity of the complex (PubMed:27529189). From Escherichia coli (strain K12).
   5850..5899    +  CDS            SET1 (fragment): solubility-enhancement tag derived from T7 phage gene 10B
   5907..5954    +  terminator     T7 terminator: transcription terminator for bacteriophage T7 RNA polymerase
>Addgene plasmid #195688 | pBEL1223 | addgene full sequence | sequence record 385342 | Addgene NGS Result
TGGCGAATGGG
[124 nt withheld, positions 12-135]
C
[91 nt withheld, positions 137-227]
A
[49 nt withheld, positions 229-277]
CCTTTGACGTTGGAGTCCACGTTCTTT
[37 nt withheld, positions 305-341]
ACCCTATCTCGGTCTATTCTTTTGATTTATAAGGGATTTTGCCGATTTCGGCCTATTGGTTAAAAAATGA
GCTGATTTAACAAAAATTTAACGCGAATTTTAACAAAATATTAACGCTTACAATTTAGGTGGCACTTTTC
GGGGAACGACGACCTGCAGCCAAGCTAGCTTGGCTGGACGTAAACTCCTCTTCAGACCTAATAACTTCGT
ATAGCATACATTATACGAAGTTATATTAAGGGTTATTGAATATGATCGGAATTGGGCTGCAGGAATTCGA
TAGCTTGGCTGCAGGTCGACCTCGAGGATGTGCGCGGAACCCCTATTTGTTTATTTTTCTAAATACATTC
AAATATGTATCCGCTCATGAGACAATAACCCTGATAAATGCTTCAATAATATTGAAAAAGGAAGAGTATG
AGTATTCAACATTTCCGTGTCGCCCTTATTCCCTTTTTTGCGGCATTTTGCCTTCCTGTTTTTGCTCACC
CAGAAACGCTGGTGAAAGTAAAAGATGCTGAAGATCAGTTGGGTGCACGAGTGGGTTACATCGAACTGGA
TCTCAACAGCGGTAAGATCCTTGAGAGTTTTCGCCCCGAAGAACGTTTTCCAATGATGAGCACTTTTAAA
GTTCTGCTATGTGGCGCGGTATTATCCCGTATTGACGCCGGGCAAGAGCAACTCGGTCGCCGCATACACT
ATTCTCAGAATGACTTGGTTGAGTACTCACCAGTCACAGAAAAGCATCTTACGGATGGCATGACAGTAAG
AGAATTATGCAGTGCTGCCATAACCATGAGTGATAACACTGCGGCCAACTTACTTCTGACAACGATCGGA
GGACCGAAGGAGCTAACCGCTTTTTTGCACAACATGGGGGATCATGTAACTCGCCTTGATCGTTGGGAAC
CGGAGCTGAATGAAGCCATACCAAACGACGAGCGTGACACCACGATGCCTGCAGCAATGGCAACAACGTT
GCGCAAACTATTAACTGGCGAACTACTTACTCTAGCTTCCCGGCAACAATTAATAGACTGGATGGAGGCG
GATAAAGTTGCAGGACCACTTCTGCGCTCGGCCCTTCCGGCTGGCTGGTTTATTGCTGATAAATCTGGAG
CCGGTGAGCGTGGCTCTCGCGGTATCATTGCAGCACTGGGGCCAGATGGTAAGCCCTCCCGTATCGTAGT
TATCTACACGACGGGGAGTCAGGCAACTATGGATGAACGAAATAGACAGATCGCTGAGATAGGTGCCTCA
CTGATTAAGCATTGGTAACTGTCAGACCAAGTTTACTCATATATACTTTAGATTGATTTAAAACTTCATT
TTTAATTTAAAAGGATCTAGGTGAAGATCCTTTTTGATAATCTCATGACCAAAATCCCTTAACGTGAGTT
TTCGTTCCACTGAGCGTCAGACCCCGTAGAAAAGATCAAAGGATCTTCTTGAGATCCTTTTTTTCTGCGC
GTAATCTGCTGCTTGCAAACAAAAAAACCACCGCTACCAGCGGTGGTTTGTTTGCCGGATCAAGAGCTAC
CAACTCTTTTTCCGAAGGTAACTGGCTTCAGCAGAGCGCAGATACCAAATACTGTCCTTCTAGTGTAGCC
GTAGTTAGGCCACCACTTCAAGAACTCTGTAGCACCGCCTACATACCTCGCTCTGCTAATCCTGTTACCA
GTGGCTGCTGCCAGTGGCGATAAGTCGTGTCTTACCGGGTTGGACTCAAGACGATAGTTACCGGATAAGG
CGCAGCGGTCGGGCTGAACGGGGGGTTCGTGCACACAGCCCAGCTTGGAGCGAACGACCTACACCGAACT
GAGATACCTACAGCGTGAGCTATGAGAAAGCGCCACGCTTCCCGAAGGGAGAAAGGCGGACAGGTATCCG
GTAAGCGGCAGGGTCGGAACAGGAGAGCGCACGAGGGAGCTTCCAGGGGGAAACGCCTGGTATCTTTATA
GTCCTGTCGGGTTTCGCCACCTCTGACTTGAGCGTCGATTTTTGTGATGCTCGTCAGGGGGGCGGAGCCT
ATGGAAAAACGCCAGCAACGCGGCCTTTTTACGGTTCCTGGCCTTTTGCTGGCCTTTTGCTCACATGTTC
TTTCCTGCGTTATCCCCTGATTCTGTGGATAACCGTATTACCGCCTTTGAGTGAGCTGATACCGCTCGCC
GCAGCCGAACGACCGAGCGCAGCGAGTCAGTGAGCGAGGAAGCGGAAGAGCGCCTGATGCGGTATTTTCT
CCTTACGCATCTGTGCGGTATTTCACACCGCAATGGTGCACTCTCAGTACAATCTGCTCTGATGCCGCAT
AGTTAAGCCAGTATACACTCCGCTATCGCTACGTGACTGGGTCATGGCTGCGCCCCGACACCCGCCAACA
CCCGCTGACGCGCCCTGACGGGCTTGTCTGCTCCCGGCATCCGCTTACAGACAAGCTGTGACCGTCTCCG
GGAGCTGCATGTGTCAGAGGTTTTCACCGTCATCACCGAAACGCGCGAGGCAGCTGCGGTAAAGCTCATC
AGCGTGGTCGTGAAGCGATTCACAGATGTCTGCCTGTTCATCCGCGTCCAGCTCGTTGAGTTTCTCCAGA
AGCGTTAATGTCTGGCTTCTGATAAAGCGGGCCATGTTAAGGGCGGTTTTTTCCTGTTTGGTCACTGATG
CCTCCGTGTAAGGGGGATTTCTGTTCATGGGGGTAATGATACCGATGAAACGAGAGAGGATGCTCACGAT
ACGGGTTACTGATGATGAACATGCCCGGTTACTGGAACGTTGTGAGGGTAAACAACTGGCGGTATGGATG
CGGCGGGACCAGAGAAAAATCACTCAGGGTCAATGCCAGCGCTTCGTTAATACAGATGTAGGTGTTCCAC
AGGGTAGCCAGCAGCATCCTGCGATGCAGATCCGGAACATAATGGTGCAGGGCGCTGACTTCCGCGTTTC
CAGACTTTACGAAACACGGAAACCGAAGACCATTCATGTTGTTGCTCAGGTCGCAGACGTTTTGCAGCAG
CAGTCGCTTCACGTTCGCTCGCGTATCGGTGATTCATTCTGCTAACCAGTAAGGCAACCCCGCCAGCCTA
GCCGGGTCCTCAACGACAGGAGCACGATCATGCGCACCCGTGGGGCCGCCATGCCGGCGATAATGGCCTG
CTTCTCGCCGAAACGTTTGGTGGCGGGACCAGTGACGAAGGCTTGAGCGAGGGCGTGCAAGATTCCGAAT
ACCGCAAGCGACAGGCCGATCATCGTCGCGCTCCAGCGAAAGCGGTCCTCGCCGAAAATGACCCAGAGCG
CTGCCGGCACCTGTCCTACGAGTTGCATGATAAAGAAGACAGTCATAAGTGCGGCGACGATAGTCATGCC
CCGCGCCCACCGGAAGGAGCTGACTGGGTTGAAGGCTCTCAAGGGCATCGGTCGAGATCCCGGTGCCTAA
TGAGTGAGCTAACTTACATTAATTGCGTTGCGCTCACTGCCCGCTTTCCAGTCGGGAAACCTGTCGTGCC
AGCTGCATTAATGAATCGGCCAACGCGCGGGGAGAGGCGGTTTGCGTATTGGGCGCCAGGGTGGTTTTTC
TTTTCACCAGTGAGACGGGCAACAGCTGATTGCCCTTCACCGCCTGGCCCTGAGAGAGTTGCAGCAAGCG
GTCCACGCTGGTTTGCCCCAGCAGGCGAAAATCCTGTTTGATGGTGGTTAACGGCGGGATATAACATGAG
CTGTCTTCGGTATCGTCGTATCCCACTACCGAGATATCCGCACCAACGCGCAGCCCGGACTCGGTAATGG
CGCGCATTGCGCCCAGCGCCATCTGATCGTTGGCAACCAGCATCGCAGTGGGAACGATGCCCTCATTCAG
CATTTGCATGGTTTGTTGAAAACCGGACATGGCACTCCAGTCGCCTTCCCGTTCCGCTATCGGCTGAATT
TGATTGCGAGTGAGATATTTATGCCAGCCAGCCAGACGCAGACGCGCCGAGACAGAACTTAATGGGCCCG
CTAACAGCGCGATTTGCTGGTGACCCAATGCGACCAGATGCTCCACGCCCAGTCGCGTACCGTCTTCATG
GGAGAAAATAATACTGTTGATGGGTGTCTGGTCAGAGACATCAAGAAATAACGCCGGAACATTAGTGCAG
GCAGCTTCCACAGCAATGGCATCCTGGTCATCCAGCGGATAGTTAATGATCAGCCCACTGACGCGTTGCG
CGAGAAGATTGTGCACCGCCGCTTTACAGGCTTCGACGCCGCTTCGTTCTACCATCGACACCACCACGCT
GGCACCCAGTTGATCGGCGCGAGATTTAATCGCCGCGACAATTTGCGACGGCGCGTGCAGGGCCAGACTG
GAGGTGGCAACGCCAATCAGCAACGACTGTTTGCCCGCCAGTTGTTGTGCCACGCGGTTGGGAATGTAAT
TCAGCTCCGCCATCGCCGCTTCCACTTTTTCCCGCGTTTTCGCAGAAACGTGGCTGGCCTGGTTCACCAC
GCGGGAAACGGTCTGATAAGAGACACCGGCATACTCTGCGACATCGTATAACGTTACTGGTTTCACATTC
ACCACCCTGAATTGACTCTCTTCCGGGCGCTATCATGCCATACCGCGAAAGGTTTTGCGCCATTCGATGG
TGTCCGGGATCTCGACGCTCTCCCTTATGCGACTCCTGCATTAGGAAGCAGCCCAGTAGTAGGTTGAGGC
CGTTGAGCACCGCCGCCGCAAGGAATGGTGCATGCAAGGAGATGGCGCCCAACAGTCCCCCGGCCACGGG
GCCTGCCACCATACCCACGCCGAAACAAGCGCTCATGAGCCCGAAGTGGCGAGCCCGATCTTCCCCATCG
GTGATGTCGGCGATATAGGCGCCAGCAACCGCACCTGTGGCGCCGGTGATGCCGGCCACGATGCGTCCGG
CGTAGAGGATCGAGATCTCGATCCCGCGAAATTAATACGACTCACTATAGGGGAATTGTGAGCGGATAAC
AATTCCCCTCTAGAAATAATTTTGTTTAACTTTGGCCCAGGAGATATACATATGCATCACCACCATCACC
ATGAAAATCTGTATTTTCAGACGTCCATACGTACTGAACCGACCTACACGCTTTATGCGACGTTCGATAA
CATTGGCGGCCTGAAAGCGCGCTCTCCGGTCAGTATTGGTGGCGTTGTTGTGGGTCGGGTGGCGGATATT
ACGCTGGACCCGAAAACCTATCTGCCGCGCGTAACGCTGGAAATTGAACAACGTTATAACCACATTCCAG
ATACCAGTTCGCTGAGCATTCGTACTTCCGGCCTGCTGGGGGAACAATATCTGGCATTAAACGTCGGTTT
TGAAGACCCGGAACTGGGGACTGCTATCCTGAAGGATGGCGATACAATTCAGGACACTAAGTCTGCGATG
GTGCTGGAAGATCTCATTGGTCAGTTCCTTTACGGTAGTAAAGGCGATGACAATAAGAATAGTGGCGATG
CGCCAGCTGCTGCGCCAGGTAATTAAGAGAGACCGGCCGGCCGATCCGGCTGCTAACAAAGCCCGAAAGG
AAGCTGAGTTGGCTGCTGCCACCGCTGAGCAATAACTAGCATAACCCCTTGGGGCCTCTAAACGGGTCTT
GAGGGGTTTTTTGCTGAAAGGAGGAACTATATCCGGAT
